>Addgene plasmid #169637 | pTS2339_Tier3(SB)-Ruby_Puro | addgene full sequence | sequence record 366201 | Addgene NGS Result
ACTTGGTCTGACAGTTACCAATGCTTAATCAGTGAGGCACCTATCTCAGCGATCTGTCTATTTCGTTCAT
CCATAGTTGCCTGACTCCCCGTCGTGTAGATAACTACGATACGGGAGGGCTTACCATCTGGCCCCAGTGC
TGCAATGATACCGCGGCTCCCACGCTCACCGGCTCCAGATTTATCAGCAATAAACCAGCCAGCCGGAAGG
GCCGAGCGCAGAAGTGGTCCTGCAACTTTATCCGCCTCCATCCAGTCTATTAATTGTTGCCGGGAAGCTA
GAGTAAGTAGTTCGCCAGTTAATAGTTTGCGCAACGTTGTTGCCATTGCTACAGGCATCGTGGTGTCACG
CTCGTCGTTTGGTATGGCTTCATTCAGCTCCGGTTCCCAACGATCAAGGCGAGTTACATGATCCCCCATG
TTGTGCAAAAAAGCGGTTAGCTCCTTCGGTCCTCCGATCGTTGTCAGAAGTAAGTTGGCCGCAGTGTTAT
CACTCATGGTTATGGCAGCACTGCATAATTCTCTTACTGTCATGCCATCCGTAAGATGCTTTTCTGTGAC
TGGTGAGTACTCAACCAAGTCATTCTGAGAATAGTGTATGCGGCGACCGAGTTGCTCTTGCCCGGCGTCA
ATACGGGATAATACCGCGCCACATAGCAGAACTTTAAAAGTGCTCATCATTGGAAAACGTTCTTCGGGGC
GAAAACTCTCAAGGATCTTACCGCTGTTGAGATCCAGTTCGATGTAACCCACTCGTGCACCCAACTGATC
TTCAGCATCTTTTACTTTCACCAGCGTTTCTGGGTGAGCAAAAACAGGAAGGCAAAATGCCGCAAAAAAG
GGAATAAGGGCGACACGGAAATGTTGAATACTCATACTCTTCCTTTTTCAATATTATTGAAGCATTTATC
AGGGTTATTGTCTCATGAGCGGATACATATTTGAATGTATTTAGAAAAATAAACAAATAGGGGTTCCGCG
CACATTTCCCCGAAAAGTGCCACCTGACGTCTAAGAAACCAAGATCAGCGGCCGCTACAGTTGAAGTCGG
AAGTTTACATACAGTTAAGTTGGAGTCATTAAAACTCGTTTTTCAACTACTCCACAAATTTCTTGTTAAC
AAACAATAGTTTTGGCAAGTCAGTTAGGACATCTACTTTGTGCATGACACAAGTCATTTTTCCAACAATT
GTTTACAGACAGATTATTTCACTTATAATTCACTGTATCACAATTCCAGTGGGTCAGAAGTTTACATACA
CTAAGTTCGACTCCTCTGCAGAATGCGGCGATGTTTCGGTAAGGGGTCCGCTATCTAGTCTTAAGAGATC
TACGCGTGGTACCCTCGAGGAGCTCTTCGAAGCGGAATTCACCATGACTAGTGCTAGCGGATCCACCGGT
GTCTAGAAAGCTTTGAGGCCGGCCTGCAGGCCCGCTGATCAGCCTCGACTGTGCCTTCTAGTTGCCAGCC
ATCTGTTGTTTGCCCCTCCCCCGTGCCTTCCTTGACCCTGGAAGGTGCCACTCCCACTGTCCTTTCCTAA
TAAAATGAGGAAATTGCATCGCATTGTCTGAGTAGGTGTCATTCTATTCTGGGGGGTGGGGTGGGGCAGG
ACAGCAAGGGGGAGGATTGGGAAGACAATAGCAGGCATGCTGGGGATGCGGTGGGCTCTATGGTAGCTTA
GGAGGCGGAAAGAACCAGCGCGGGAGACCGTCAGTTGGTCTCCAGCTATACAGGTGCACCGCTTTATAAT
AAAACTGATACAGAGAACGTTATCATGTGTGTTGGTTTTTTTTGTGTGTGCGGTTTAAGGGAGCCTCGGT
CATAGCTGTTTCCTGTGTAAAACGACGGCCAGCGCGTGGTACCCTCGAGCGTGACCCTGTCTCACAAAAT
AAAGTAAGCCCGGACTGAGTGCGGAAAGGCGGGCCTGGCGGGTCTGGACTCCCCATGCGGGCCACCAGAG
GCCCTGCAGCCTTCAGTCGCTTGAAGGGGTAATGGCGCTTCCACTCACAAACATGGCGGACAGAGCGTGT
GAACGAGATGAACAGCCCCTCAAAAATATGGCCGCCGAGGCTGGACGGCCGTGCCCCAGCAGCACCGCCT
CCGCGCCCCACGTGATCTCTCGCCGGGCACAGCGCTGACCGCGGAGGTCCAACCGGAAGAATGTCCGGAT
TGGACATTCGGAAGAGGGCCCGCCTTCCCTGGGGAATCTCTGCGCACGCGCAGAACGCTTCGACCAATGA
AAACACAGGAAGCCGTCCGCGCAACCGCGTTGCGTCACTTCTGCCGCCCCTGTTTCAAGGTATATAGCCG
TAGACGGAACTTCGCCTTTCTCTCGGCCTTAGCGCCATTTTTTTGGGTGAGTGTTTTTTGGTTCCTGCGT
TGGGATTCCGTGTACAATCCATAGACATCTGACCTCGGCACTTAGCATCATCACAGCAAACTAACTGTAG
CCTTTCTCTCTTTCCCTGTAGAAACCTCTGCACCTAGGGAGCTCGAATTCACCATGACTAGTGGTGGTTC
TGGTGTGTCTAAGGGCGAAGAGCTGATCAAGGAAAATATGCGTATGAAGGTGGTCATGGAAGGTTCGGTC
AACGGCCACCAATTCAAATGCACAGGTGAAGGAGAAGGCAATCCGTACATGGGAACTCAAACCATGAGGA
TCAAAGTCATCGAGGGAGGACCCCTGCCATTTGCCTTTGACATTCTTGCCACGTCGTTCATGTATGGCAG
CCGTACTTTTATCAAGTACCCGAAAGGCATTCCTGATTTCTTTAAACAGTCCTTTCCTGAGGGTTTTACT
TGGGAAAGAGTTACGAGATACGAAGATGGTGGAGTCGTCACCGTCATGCAGGACACCAGCCTTGAGGATG
GCTGTCTCGTTTACCACGTCCAAGTCAGAGGGGTAAACTTTCCCTCCAATGGTCCCGTGATGCAGAAGAA
GACCAAGGGTTGGGAGCCTAATACAGAGATGATGTATCCAGCAGATGGTGGTCTGAGGGGATACACTCAT
ATGGCACTGAAAGTTGATGGTGGTGGCCATCTGTCTTGCTCTTTCGTAACAACTTACAGGTCAAAAAAGA
CCGTCGGGAACATCAAGATGCCCGGTATCCATGCCGTTGATCACCGCCTGGAAAGGTTAGAGGAAAGTGA
CAATGAAATGTTCGTAGTACAACGCGAACACGCAGTTGCCAAGTTCGCCGGGCTTGGTGGTGGGATGGAC
GAGCTGTACAAGGCTAGTGGTGGTTCTGGTGGAAGCGGAGCTACTAACTTCAGCCTGCTGAAGCAGGCTG
GTGACGTGGAGGAGAACCCTGGACCTGCTAGTGGTGGTTCTGGTACCGAGTACAAGCCCACGGTGCGCCT
CGCCACCCGCGACGACGTCCCCCGGGCCGTACGCACCCTCGCCGCCGCGTTCGCCGACTACCCCGCCACG
CGCCACACCGTCGACCCGGACCGCCACATCGAGCGGGTCACCGAGCTGCAAGAACTCTTCCTCACGCGCG
TCGGGCTCGACATCGGCAAGGTGTGGGTCGCGGACGACGGCGCCGCGGTGGCGGTCTGGACCACGCCGGA
GAGCGTCGAAGCGGGGGCGGTGTTCGCCGAGATCGGCCCGCGCATGGCCGAGTTGAGCGGTTCCCGGCTG
GCCGCGCAGCAACAGATGGAAGGCCTCCTGGCGCCGCACCGGCCCAAGGAGCCCGCGTGGTTCCTGGCCA
CCGTCGGCGTGTCGCCCGACCACCAGGGCAAGGGTCTGGGCAGCGCCGTCGTGCTCCCCGGAGTGGAGGC
GGCCGAGCGCGCCGGGGTGCCCGCCTTCCTGGAGACATCCGCGCCCCGCAACCTCCCCTTCTACGAGCGG
CTCGGCTTCACCGTCACCGCCGACGTCGAGGTGCCCGAAGGACCGCGCACCTGGTGCATGACCCGCAAGC
CCGGTGCCGCTAGCGGATCCACCGGTGTCTAGAAAGCTCAGAAATTATGAGAGCGTTTAATAAAGTATTG
ACTATGGTTGACAAAACGTGTGTTGGAGTTTTTTGTGTGCTTTGTCATCAACTGAGCCAGTAGGTCGAGG
GTGCCTAATGAGTGAGCTAACTCACATTAATTGCGTTGCGCTCACTGCCCGCTTTCCAGTCGGGAAACCT
GTCGTGCCAGCTGCTAGCTACTCGGGACCCCTTACCGAAACATCGCCGCATTCTGCAGAGGAGTCGAGTG
TATGTAAACTTCTGACCCACTGGGAATGTGATGAAAGAAATAAAAGCTGAAATGAATCATTCTCTCTACT
ATTATTCTGATATTTCACATTCTTAAAATAAAGTGGTGATCCTAACTGACCTAAGACAGGGAATTTTTAC
TAGGATTAAATGTCAGGAATTGTGAAAAAGTGAGTTTAAATGTATTTGGCTAAGGTGTATGTAAACTTCC
GACTTCAACTGTACCATGGACATGTGAGCAAAAGGCCAGCAAAAGGCCAGGAACCGTAAAAAGGCCGCGT
TGCTGGCGTTTTTCCATAGGCTCCGCCCCCCTGACGAGCATCACAAAAATCGACGCTCAAGTCAGAGGTG
GCGAAACCCGACAGGACTATAAAGATACCAGGCGTTTCCCCCTGGAAGCTCCCTCGTGCGCTCTCCTGTT
CCGACCCTGCCGCTTACCGGATACCTGTCCGCCTTTCTCCCTTCGGGAAGCGTGGCGCTTTCTCATAGCT
CACGCTGTAGGTATCTCAGTTCGGTGTAGGTCGTTCGCTCCAAGCTGGGCTGTGTGCACGAACCCCCCGT
TCAGCCCGACCGCTGCGCCTTATCCGGTAACTATCGTCTTGAGTCCAACCCGGTAAGACACGACTTATCG
CCACTGGCAGCAGCCACTGGTAACAGGATTAGCAGAGCGAGGTATGTAGGCGGTGCTACAGAGTTCTTGA
AGTGGTGGCCTAACTACGGCTACACTAGAAGAACAGTATTTGGTATCTGCGCTCTGCTGAAGCCAGTTAC
CTTCGGAAAAAGAGTTGGTAGCTCTTGATCCGGCAAACAAACCACCGCTGGTAGCGGTGGTTTTTTTGTT
TGCAAGCAGCAGATTACGCGCAGAAAAAAAGGATCTCAAGAAGATCCTTTGATCTTTTCTACGGGGATTA
TCAAAAAGGATCTTCACCTAGATCCTTTTAAATTAAAAATGAAGTTTTAAATCAATCTAAAGTATATATG
AGTAA
Features (pLannotate 1.2.2; 11 found; start..end, strand, type, name):
     15..875     -  CDS            AmpR: β-lactamase; bla; confers resistance to ampicillin, carbenicillin, and related antibiotics
    876..980     -  promoter       AmpR promoter: bla
   1449..1673    +  polyA_signal   bGH poly(A) signal: bovine growth hormone polyadenylation signal
   1682..1699    +  promoter       SV40 promoter (fragment): SV40 enhancer and early promoter
   1775..1796    +  polyA_signal   poly(A) signal (fragment): synthetic polyadenylation signal
   1836..1852    -  CDS            lacZα (fragment): LacZα fragment of β-galactosidase; lacZ fragment
   2525..3232    +  CDS            mRuby2: mRuby2 is a basic (constitutively fluorescent) red fluorescent protein published in 2012, derived from Entacmaea quadricolor. It has moderate acid sensitivity.
   3335..3928    +  CDS            PuroR: puromycin N-acetyltransferase; pac from Streptomyces alboniger; confers resistance to puromycin
   4068..4089    -  protein_bind   CAP binding site: CAP binding activates transcription in the presence of cAMP. E. coli catabolite activator protein
   4102..4144    -  CDS            lacI (fragment): lac repressor; lacI; The lac repressor binds to the lac operator to inhibit transcription in E. coli. This inhibition can be relieved by adding lactose or isopropyl-β-D-thiogalactopyranoside (IPTG).
   4491..5079    -  rep_origin     ori: high-copy-number ColE1/pMB1/pBR322/pUC origin of replication
