[The description below was written by a language model from this plasmid's Addgene catalogue record and pLannotate feature annotations shown in this document.]
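Description:
pTS2339_Tier3(SB)-Ruby_Puro is a mammalian expression and integration vector from the VAMSyB modular plasmid architecture, built on pTS1107, a pUC57-derived backbone. In E. coli it is maintained at high copy through a ColE1/pUC-type origin and selected with ampicillin via the β-lactamase gene and its native promoter. The sequenced record is about 5.2 kb. As a "Tier-3" vector it is an assembly destination rather than a finished expression construct. Its purpose is to collect up to three expression cassettes between Sleeping Beauty transposon inverted terminal repeats, so that the whole unit can be mobilised into a mammalian genome when Sleeping Beauty transposase is supplied.

According to the catalogue layout, the transposon reads 5'ITR, acceptor position A1 followed by a polyadenylation signal, acceptor position A2 followed by a second polyadenylation signal, then a fixed third cassette and the 3'ITR. The fixed cassette uses the constitutive PRPBSA promoter to drive mRuby2, a red fluorescent protein, joined through a P2A self-cleaving peptide to puromycin N-acetyltransferase. One transcript therefore yields both a fluorescent marker and a drug-resistance marker, allowing stably integrated cells to be identified by red fluorescence and enriched with puromycin.

The automated feature table supports the mRuby2 and PuroR coding sequences in tandem, a bGH poly(A) signal and a fragment of a synthetic poly(A) signal upstream that fit the A1/A2 terminators. It does not annotate the ITRs, the PRPBSA promoter, the P2A linker or the final poly(A), so these rest on the depositor's description. Short lacZα, lacI, CAP-site and SV40 promoter fragments appear to be backbone or junction remnants.
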