Addgene plasmid #169637: pTS2339_Tier3(SB)-Ruby_Puro
Purpose: Tier-3 vector for stable stable integration of up to three cassettes via sleeping beauty transposase including a mRuby2 marker and PuroR resistance gene (5'ITR-A1-pA::A2-pA::PRPBSA-mRuby2-p2A-PuroR-pA-3'ITR)
Depositing lab: Martin Fussenegger. Depositing organization: ETH Zurich (Swiss Federal Institute of Technology). Publication: A versatile plasmid architecture for mammalian synthetic biology (VAMSyB). Haellman V, Strittmatter T, Bertschi A, Stucheli P, Fussenegger M. Metab Eng. 2021 Jul;66:41-50. doi: 10.1016/j.ymben.2021.04.003. Epub 2021 Apr 18. PubMed 33857582.
Backbone
  Vector backbone: pTS1107 (pUC57-based)
  Backbone size w/o insert (bp): 3105
  Vector type: Mammalian Expression
  Selectable markers: Puromycin
Growth in bacteria
  Bacterial resistance: Ampicillin, 100 μg/mL
  Growth temperature: 37°C
  Growth strain: DH5alpha
  Copy number: High Copy
Gene/Insert
  Gene/Insert name: PRPBSA-driven mRuby2 and PuroR expression (alt name: A1::A2::PRBSA-mRuby2-p2a-PuroR)
  Species: Synthetic; E. coli
  Promoter: PRPBSA
  Cloning method: Restriction Enzyme; 5′ cloning site Unknown (unknown if destroyed)
  Sequencing primers: 5′ AmpStart; 3′ CTGGCACGACAGGTTTCCCGACTGG
Terms and licenses: Academic/Nonprofit Terms; Industry Terms: Not Available to Industry
How to cite: pTS2339_Tier3(SB)-Ruby_Puro was a gift from Martin Fussenegger (Addgene plasmid # 169637 ; http://n2t.net/addgene:169637 ; RRID:Addgene_169637)
